LOCUS       Exported 5629 bp ds-DNA circular SYN 12-MAY-2021
DEFINITION  Expresses human AR-334-566 in pGEX-4T-1 bacterial expression vector
            as fusion protein with GST.
ACCESSION   .
VERSION     .
KEYWORDS    GST-AR-334-566
SOURCE      synthetic DNA construct
  ORGANISM  synthetic DNA construct
REFERENCE   1 (bases 1 to 5629)
  AUTHORS   He B, Kemppainen JA, Wilson EM
  TITLE     FXXLF and WXXLF sequences mediate the NH2-terminal interaction with
            the ligand binding domain of the androgen receptor.
  JOURNAL   J Biol Chem. 2000 Jul 28;275(30):22986-94.
  PUBMED    10816582
REFERENCE   2 (bases 1 to 5629)
  AUTHORS   .
  TITLE     Direct Submission
  JOURNAL   Exported May 12, 2021 from SnapGene Server 1.1.58
            http://www.snapgene.com
FEATURES             Location/Qualifiers
     source          1..5629
                     /organism="synthetic DNA construct"
                     /mol_type="other DNA"
     rep_origin      18..606
                     /direction=RIGHT
                     /label=ori
                     /note="high-copy-number ColE1/pMB1/pBR322/pUC origin of
                     replication"
     primer_bind     507..526
                     /label=pBR322ori-F
                     /note="pBR322 origin, forward primer"
     primer_bind     760..777
                     /label=L4440
                     /note="L4440 vector, forward primer"
     promoter        850..927
                     /gene="lacI"
                     /label=lacI promoter
     CDS             928..2010
                     /codon_start=1
                     /gene="lacI"
                     /product="lac repressor"
                     /label=lacI
                     /note="The lac repressor binds to the lac operator to
                     inhibit transcription in E. coli. This inhibition can be
                     relieved by adding lactose or
                     isopropyl-beta-D-thiogalactopyranoside (IPTG)."
                     /translation="MKPVTLYDVAEYAGVSYQTVSRVVNQASHVSAKTREKVEAAMAEL
                     NYIPNRVAQQLAGKQSLLIGVATSSLALHAPSQIVAAIKSRADQLGASVVVSMVERSGV
                     EACKAAVHNLLAQRVSGLIINYPLDDQDAIAVEAACTNVPALFLDVSDQTPINSIIFSH
                     EDGTRLGVEHLVALGHQQIALLAGPLSSVSARLRLAGWHKYLTRNQIQPIAEREGDWSA
                     MSGFQQTMQMLNEGIVPTAMLVANDQMALGAMRAITESGLRVGADISVVGYDDTEDSSC
                     YIPPLTTIKQDFRLLGQTSVDRLLQLSQGQAVKGNQLLPVSLVKRKTTLAPNTQTASPR
                     ALADSLMQLARQVSRLESGQ"
     primer_bind     complement(947..966)
                     /label=LacI-R
                     /note="LacI, reverse primer"
     promoter        2059..2089
                     /label=lac promoter
                     /note="promoter for the E. coli lac operon"
     protein_bind    2097..2113
                     /label=lac operator
                     /bound_moiety="lac repressor encoded by lacI"
                     /note="The lac repressor binds to the lac operator to
                     inhibit transcription in E. coli. This inhibition can be
                     relieved by adding lactose or
                     isopropyl-beta-D-thiogalactopyranoside (IPTG)."
     primer_bind     2121..2137
                     /label=M13 rev
                     /note="common sequencing primer, one of multiple similar
                     variants"
     primer_bind     2121..2137
                     /label=M13 Reverse
                     /note="In lacZ gene. Also called M13-rev"
     CDS             2133..2660
                     /codon_start=1
                     /gene="lacZ fragment"
                     /product="LacZ-alpha fragment of beta-galactosidase"
                     /label=lacZ-alpha
                     /translation="MTMITDSLAVVLQRRDWENPGVTQLNRLAAHPPFASWRNSEEART
                     DRPSQQLRSLNGEWRFAWFPAPEAVPESWLECDLPEADTVVVPSNWQMHGYDAPIYTNV
                     TYPITVNPPFVPTENPTGCYSLTFNVDESWLQEGQTRIIFDGVGISLSTARCTNASGVR
                     QPSEAVVWLCRS"
     primer_bind     complement(2153..2170)
                     /label=M13 Forward
                     /note="In lacZ gene. Also called M13-F20 or M13 (-21)
                     Forward"
     primer_bind     complement(2153..2169)
                     /label=M13 fwd
                     /note="common sequencing primer, one of multiple similar
                     variants"
     primer_bind     complement(2162..2184)
                     /label=M13/pUC Forward
                     /note="In lacZ gene"
     promoter        2762..2790
                     /label=tac promoter
                     /note="strong E. coli promoter; hybrid between the trp and
                     lac UV5 promoters"
     protein_bind    2798..2814
                     /label=lac operator
                     /bound_moiety="lac repressor encoded by lacI"
                     /note="The lac repressor binds to the lac operator to
                     inhibit transcription in E. coli. This inhibition can be
                     relieved by adding lactose or
                     isopropyl-beta-D-thiogalactopyranoside (IPTG)."
     CDS             2837..3490
                     /codon_start=1
                     /product="glutathione S-transferase from Schistosoma
                     japonicum"
                     /label=GST
                     /translation="MSPILGYWKIKGLVQPTRLLLEYLEEKYEEHLYERDEGDKWRNKK
                     FELGLEFPNLPYYIDGDVKLTQSMAIIRYIADKHNMLGGCPKERAEISMLEGAVLDIRY
                     GVSRIAYSKDFETLKVDFLSKLPEMLKMFEDRLCHKTYLNGDHVTHPDFMLYDALDVVL
                     YMDPMCLDAFPKLVCFKKRIEAIPQIDKYLKSSKYIAWPLQGWQATFGGGDHPPK"
     primer_bind     3448..3470
                     /label=pGEX 5'
                     /note="pGEX vectors, Glutathione-S-transferase, forward
                     primer"
     CDS             3497..3514
                     /codon_start=1
                     /product="thrombin recognition and cleavage site"
                     /label=thrombin site
                     /translation="LVPRGS"
     primer_bind     complement(4258..4280)
                     /label=pGEX 3'
                     /note="pGEX vectors, reverse primer"
     primer_bind     complement(4425..4443)
                     /label=pBRforEco
                     /note="pBR322 vectors, upsteam of EcoRI site, forward
                     primer"
     promoter        4511..4615
                     /gene="bla"
                     /label=AmpR promoter
     CDS             4616..5476
                     /codon_start=1
                     /gene="bla"
                     /product="beta-lactamase"
                     /label=AmpR
                     /note="confers resistance to ampicillin, carbenicillin, and
                     related antibiotics"
                     /translation="MSIQHFRVALIPFFAAFCLPVFAHPETLVKVKDAEDQLGARVGYI
                     ELDLNSGKILESFRPEERFPMMSTFKVLLCGAVLSRVDAGQEQLGRRIHYSQNDLVEYS
                     PVTEKHLTDGMTVRELCSAAITMSDNTAANLLLTTIGGPKELTAFLHNMGDHVTRLDRW
                     EPELNEAIPNDERDTTMPAAMATTLRKLLTGELLTLASRQQLIDWMEADKVAGPLLRSA
                     LPAGWFIADKSGAGERGSRGIIAALGPDGKPSRIVVIYTTGSQATMDERNRQIAEIGAS
                     LIKHW"
     primer_bind     complement(4834..4853)
                     /label=Amp-R
                     /note="Ampicillin resistance gene, reverse primer"
ORIGIN
        1 aagatcaaag gatcttcttg agatcctttt tttctgcgcg taatctgctg cttgcaaaca
       61 aaaaaaccac cgctaccagc ggtggtttgt ttgccggatc aagagctacc aactcttttt
      121 ccgaaggtaa ctggcttcag cagagcgcag ataccaaata ctgtccttct agtgtagccg
      181 tagttaggcc accacttcaa gaactctgta gcaccgccta catacctcgc tctgctaatc
      241 ctgttaccag tggctgctgc cagtggcgat aagtcgtgtc ttaccgggtt ggactcaaga
      301 cgatagttac cggataaggc gcagcggtcg ggctgaacgg ggggttcgtg cacacagccc
      361 agcttggagc gaacgaccta caccgaactg agatacctac agcgtgagct atgagaaagc
      421 gccacgcttc ccgaagggag aaaggcggac aggtatccgg taagcggcag ggtcggaaca
      481 ggagagcgca cgagggagct tccaggggga aacgcctggt atctttatag tcctgtcggg
      541 tttcgccacc tctgacttga gcgtcgattt ttgtgatgct cgtcaggggg gcggagccta
      601 tggaaaaacg ccagcaacgc ggccttttta cggttcctgg ccttttgctg gccttttgct
      661 cacatgttct ttcctgcgtt atcccctgat tctgtggata accgtattac cgcctttgag
      721 tgagctgata ccgctcgccg cagccgaacg accgagcgca gcgagtcagt gagcgaggaa
      781 gcggaagagc gcctgatgcg gtattttctc cttacgcatc tgtgcggtat ttcacaccgc
      841 ataaattccg acaccatcga atggcgcaaa acctttcgcg gtatggcatg atagcgcccg
      901 gaagagagtc aattcagggt ggtgaatgtg aaaccagtaa cgttatacga tgtcgcagag
      961 tatgccggtg tctcttatca gaccgtttcc cgcgtggtga accaggccag ccacgtttct
     1021 gcgaaaacgc gggaaaaagt ggaagcggcg atggcggagc tgaattacat tcccaaccgc
     1081 gtggcacaac aactggcggg caaacagtcg ttgctgattg gcgttgccac ctccagtctg
     1141 gccctgcacg cgccgtcgca aattgtcgcg gcgattaaat ctcgcgccga tcaactgggt
     1201 gccagcgtgg tggtgtcgat ggtagaacga agcggcgtcg aagcctgtaa agcggcggtg
     1261 cacaatcttc tcgcgcaacg cgtcagtggg ctgatcatta actatccgct ggatgaccag
     1321 gatgccattg ctgtggaagc tgcctgcact aatgttccgg cgttatttct tgatgtctct
     1381 gaccagacac ccatcaacag tattattttc tcccatgaag acggtacgcg actgggcgtg
     1441 gagcatctgg tcgcattggg tcaccagcaa atcgcgctgt tagcgggccc attaagttct
     1501 gtctcggcgc gtctgcgtct ggctggctgg cataaatatc tcactcgcaa tcaaattcag
     1561 ccgatagcgg aacgggaagg cgactggagt gccatgtccg gttttcaaca aaccatgcaa
     1621 atgctgaatg agggcatcgt tcccactgcg atgctggttg ccaacgatca gatggcgctg
     1681 ggcgcaatgc gcgccattac cgagtccggg ctgcgcgttg gtgcggatat ctcggtagtg
     1741 ggatacgacg ataccgaaga cagctcatgt tatatcccgc cgttaaccac catcaaacag
     1801 gattttcgcc tgctggggca aaccagcgtg gaccgcttgc tgcaactctc tcagggccag
     1861 gcggtgaagg gcaatcagct gttgcccgtc tcactggtga aaagaaaaac caccctggcg
     1921 cccaatacgc aaaccgcctc tccccgcgcg ttggccgatt cattaatgca gctggcacga
     1981 caggtttccc gactggaaag cgggcagtga gcgcaacgca attaatgtaa gttagctcac
     2041 tcattaggca ccccaggctt tacactttat gcttccggct cgtatgttgt gtggaattgt
     2101 gagcggataa caatttcaca caggaaacag ctatgaccat gattacggat tcactggccg
     2161 tcgttttaca acgtcgtgac tgggaaaacc ctggcgttac ccaacttaat cgccttgcag
     2221 cacatccccc tttcgccagc tggcgtaata gcgaagaggc ccgcaccgat cgcccttccc
     2281 aacagttgcg cagcctgaat ggcgaatggc gctttgcctg gtttccggca ccagaagcgg
     2341 tgccggaaag ctggctggag tgcgatcttc ctgaggccga tactgtcgtc gtcccctcaa
     2401 actggcagat gcacggttac gatgcgccca tctacaccaa cgtgacctat cccattacgg
     2461 tcaatccgcc gtttgttccc acggagaatc cgacgggttg ttactcgctc acatttaatg
     2521 ttgatgaaag ctggctacag gaaggccaga cgcgaattat ttttgatggc gttggaatta
     2581 gcttatcgac tgcacggtgc accaatgctt ctggcgtcag gcagccatcg gaagctgtgg
     2641 tatggctgtg caggtcgtaa atcactgcat aattcgtgtc gctcaaggcg cactcccgtt
     2701 ctggataatg ttttttgcgc cgacatcata acggttctgg caaatattct gaaatgagct
     2761 gttgacaatt aatcatcggc tcgtataatg tgtggaattg tgagcggata acaatttcac
     2821 acaggaaaca gtattcatgt cccctatact aggttattgg aaaattaagg gccttgtgca
     2881 acccactcga cttcttttgg aatatcttga agaaaaatat gaagagcatt tgtatgagcg
     2941 cgatgaaggt gataaatggc gaaacaaaaa gtttgaattg ggtttggagt ttcccaatct
     3001 tccttattat attgatggtg atgttaaatt aacacagtct atggccatca tacgttatat
     3061 agctgacaag cacaacatgt tgggtggttg tccaaaagag cgtgcagaga tttcaatgct
     3121 tgaaggagcg gttttggata ttagatacgg tgtttcgaga attgcatata gtaaagactt
     3181 tgaaactctc aaagttgatt ttcttagcaa gctacctgaa atgctgaaaa tgttcgaaga
     3241 tcgtttatgt cataaaacat atttaaatgg tgatcatgta acccatcctg acttcatgtt
     3301 gtatgacgct cttgatgttg ttttatacat ggacccaatg tgcctggatg cgttcccaaa
     3361 attagtttgt tttaaaaaac gtattgaagc tatcccacaa attgataagt acttgaaatc
     3421 cagcaagtat atagcatggc ctttgcaggg ctggcaagcc acgtttggtg gtggcgacca
     3481 tcctccaaaa tcggatctgg ttccgcgtgg atccgggaca cttgaactgc cgtctaccct
     3541 gtctctctac aagtccggag cactggacga ggcagctgcg taccagagtc gcgactacta
     3601 caactttcca ctggctctgg ccggaccgcc gccccctccg ccgcctcccc atccccacgc
     3661 tcgcatcaag ctggagaacc cgctggacta cggcagcgcc tgggcggctg cggcggcgca
     3721 gtgccgctat ggggacctgg cgagcctgca tggcgcgggt gcagcgggac ccggttctgg
     3781 gtcaccctca gccgccgctt cctcatcctg gcacactctc ttcacagccg aagaaggcca
     3841 gttgtatgga ccgtgtggtg gtggtggggg tggtggcggc ggcggcggcg gcggcggcgg
     3901 cggcggcggc ggcgaggcgg gagctgtagc cccctacggc tacactcggc cccctcaggg
     3961 gctggcgggc caggaaagcg acttcaccgc acctgatgtg tggtaccctg gcggcatggt
     4021 gagcagagtg ccctatccca gtcccacttg tgtcaaaagc gaaatgggcc cctggatgga
     4081 tagctactcc ggaccttacg gggacatgcg tttggagact gccagggacc atgttttgcc
     4141 cattgactat tactttccac cccagaagac ctgcctgatc tgtggagatg aactcgagcg
     4201 gccgcatcgt gactgactga cgatctgcct cgcgcgtttc ggtgatgacg gtgaaaacct
     4261 ctgacacatg cagctcccgg agacggtcac agcttgtctg taagcggatg ccgggagcag
     4321 acaagcccgt cagggcgcgt cagcgggtgt tggcgggtgt cggggcgcag ccatgaccca
     4381 gtcacgtagc gatagcggag tgtataattc ttgaagacga aagggcctcg tgatacgcct
     4441 atttttatag gttaatgtca tgataataat ggtttcttag acgtcaggtg gcacttttcg
     4501 gggaaatgtg cgcggaaccc ctatttgttt atttttctaa atacattcaa atatgtatcc
     4561 gctcatgaga caataaccct gataaatgct tcaataatat tgaaaaagga agagtatgag
     4621 tattcaacat ttccgtgtcg cccttattcc cttttttgcg gcattttgcc ttcctgtttt
     4681 tgctcaccca gaaacgctgg tgaaagtaaa agatgctgaa gatcagttgg gtgcacgagt
     4741 gggttacatc gaactggatc tcaacagcgg taagatcctt gagagttttc gccccgaaga
     4801 acgttttcca atgatgagca cttttaaagt tctgctatgt ggcgcggtat tatcccgtgt
     4861 tgacgccggg caagagcaac tcggtcgccg catacactat tctcagaatg acttggttga
     4921 gtactcacca gtcacagaaa agcatcttac ggatggcatg acagtaagag aattatgcag
     4981 tgctgccata accatgagtg ataacactgc ggccaactta cttctgacaa cgatcggagg
     5041 accgaaggag ctaaccgctt ttttgcacaa catgggggat catgtaactc gccttgatcg
     5101 ttgggaaccg gagctgaatg aagccatacc aaacgacgag cgtgacacca cgatgcctgc
     5161 agcaatggca acaacgttgc gcaaactatt aactggcgaa ctacttactc tagcttcccg
     5221 gcaacaatta atagactgga tggaggcgga taaagttgca ggaccacttc tgcgctcggc
     5281 ccttccggct ggctggttta ttgctgataa atctggagcc ggtgagcgtg ggtctcgcgg
     5341 tatcattgca gcactggggc cagatggtaa gccctcccgt atcgtagtta tctacacgac
     5401 ggggagtcag gcaactatgg atgaacgaaa tagacagatc gctgagatag gtgcctcact
     5461 gattaagcat tggtaactgt cagaccaagt ttactcatat atactttaga ttgatttaaa
     5521 acttcatttt taatttaaaa ggatctaggt gaagatcctt tttgataatc tcatgaccaa
     5581 aatcccttaa cgtgagtttt cgttccactg agcgtcagac cccgtagaa
//
