[The description below was written by a language model from this plasmid's Addgene catalogue record and the feature table of its GenBank file.]
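Description:
GST-AR-334-566 is a bacterial expression plasmid built on the pGEX-4T-1 backbone that produces a fragment of the human androgen receptor (AR), amino acids 334–566, as a fusion to the C-terminus of glutathione S-transferase. The sequence record is a 5,629 bp circular molecule that replicates in E. coli from a high-copy ColE1/pMB1-type origin and is selected with ampicillin through the bla (beta-lactamase) gene under its own promoter.

Expression is driven by the tac promoter, a strong trp/lac hybrid, followed by a lac operator. The plasmid also carries lacI with its own promoter, so the repressor keeps transcription off until IPTG or lactose relieves it. Downstream lies the Schistosoma japonicum GST coding sequence, then a thrombin recognition site, and then the AR fragment cloned between BamHI and NotI, both of which are retained. The AR insert itself is not annotated in the feature table, but it occupies the gap between the thrombin site and the pGEX 3' primer site. This arrangement allows the fusion to be captured by glutathione affinity and, if desired, the AR portion to be released by thrombin cleavage. A residual lac promoter/operator and lacZ-alpha segment from the backbone is also annotated. The catalogue lists the insert as about 1,200 bp, which is larger than both the roughly 700 bp expected for 233 residues and the difference between the stated backbone and total sizes. The depositor notes that the insert lacks five glycine residues after amino acid 467 relative to the reference sequence, and states that this should not affect function.

The associated publication concerns FXXLF and WXXLF motifs that mediate interaction between the AR amino-terminal region and its ligand-binding domain, which suggests use of this fusion protein in in vitro binding studies, although the record does not state a specific assay.
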