Addgene plasmid #104198: GST-AR-334-566
Purpose: Expresses human AR-334-566 in pGEX-4T-1 bacterial expression vector as fusion protein with GST
Depositing lab: Elizabeth Wilson. Depositing organization: University of North Carolina at Chapel Hill. Publication: FXXLF and WXXLF sequences mediate the NH2-terminal interaction with the ligand binding domain of the androgen receptor. He B, Kemppainen JA, Wilson EM. J Biol Chem. 2000 Jul 28;275(30):22986-94. 10.1074/jbc.M002807200 PubMed 10816582.
Backbone
  Vector backbone: pGEX-4T-1
  Backbone manufacturer: Pharmacia
  Backbone size w/o insert (bp): 4900
  Total vector size (bp): 5600
  Vector type: Bacterial Expression
Growth in bacteria
  Bacterial resistance: Ampicillin, 100 μg/mL
  Growth temperature: 37°C
  Growth strain: XL-1 blue
  Copy number: High Copy
Gene/Insert
  Gene/Insert name: human androgen receptor aa 334-566
  Species: H. sapiens (human)
  Insert size (bp): 1200
  GenBank ID: AAA51886.1
  Entrez Gene: AR (a.k.a. AIS, AR8, DHTR, HUMARA, HYSP1, KD, NR3C4, SBMA, SMAX1, TFM)
  Tag / fusion protein: GST (N terminal on backbone)
  Cloning method: Restriction Enzyme; 5′ cloning site BamH1 (not destroyed); 3′ cloning site NotI (not destroyed)
  Sequencing primers: 5′ don't have; 3′ don't have
Terms and licenses: Academic/Nonprofit Terms; Industry Terms: Not Available to Industry
Depositor comments: The GST-AR insert has a deletion of five glycine residues after amino acid 467 compared to the listed reference sequence. The depositor has confirmed that this should not affect plasmid function.
How to cite: GST-AR-334-566 was a gift from Elizabeth Wilson (Addgene plasmid # 104198 ; http://n2t.net/addgene:104198 ; RRID:Addgene_104198)
